>Addgene plasmid #185913 | pCMV-T7-ABE8e-nSpCas9-VRQR-P2A-EGFP (KAC1309) | addgene full sequence | sequence record 367365 | Addgene NGS Result
ATATGCCAAGTACGCCCCCTATTGACGTCAATGACGGTAAATGGCCCGCCTGGCATTATGCCCAGTACAT
GACCTTATGGGACTTTCCTACTTGGCAGTACATCTACGTATTAGTCATCGCTATTACCATGGTGATGCGG
TTTTGGCAGTACATCAATGGGCGTGGATAGCGGTTTGACTCACGGGGATTTCCAAGTCTCCACCCCATTG
ACGTCAATGGGAGTTTGTTTTGGCACCAAAATCAACGGGACTTTCCAAAATGTCGTAACAACTCCGCCCC
ATTGACGCAAATGGGCGGTAGGCGTGTACGGTGGGAGGTCTATATAAGCAGAGCTGGTTTAGTGAACCGT
CAGATCCGCTAGAGATCCGCGGCCGCTAATACGACTCACTATAGGGAGAGCCGCCACCATGAAACGGACA
GCCGACGGAAGCGAGTTCGAGTCACCAAAGAAGAAGCGGAAAGTCTCTGAGGTGGAGTTTTCCCACGAGT
ACTGGATGAGACATGCCCTGACCCTGGCCAAGAGGGCACGCGATGAGAGGGAGGTGCCTGTGGGAGCCGT
GCTGGTGCTGAACAATAGAGTGATCGGCGAGGGCTGGAACAGAGCCATCGGCCTGCACGACCCAACAGCC
CATGCCGAAATTATGGCCCTGAGACAGGGCGGCCTGGTCATGCAGAACTACAGACTGATTGACGCCACCC
TGTACGTGACATTCGAGCCTTGCGTGATGTGCGCCGGCGCCATGATCCACTCTAGGATCGGCCGCGTGGT
GTTTGGCGTGAGGAACAGCAAAAGAGGCGCCGCAGGCTCCCTGATGAACGTGCTGAACTACCCCGGCATG
AATCACCGCGTCGAAATTACCGAGGGAATCCTGGCAGATGAATGTGCCGCCCTGCTGTGCGATTTCTACC
GGATGCCTAGACAGGTGTTCAATGCTCAGAAGAAGGCCCAGAGCTCCATCAACTCCGGAGGATCTAGCGG
AGGCTCCTCTGGCTCTGAGACACCTGGCACAAGCGAGAGCGCAACACCTGAAAGCAGCGGGGGCAGCAGC
GGGGGGTCAGACAAGAAGTACAGCATCGGCCTGGCCATCGGCACCAACTCTGTGGGCTGGGCCGTGATCA
CCGACGAGTACAAGGTGCCCAGCAAGAAATTCAAGGTGCTGGGCAACACCGACCGGCACAGCATCAAGAA
GAACCTGATCGGAGCCCTGCTGTTCGACAGCGGCGAAACAGCCGAGGCCACCCGGCTGAAGAGAACCGCC
AGAAGAAGATACACCAGACGGAAGAACCGGATCTGCTATCTGCAAGAGATCTTCAGCAACGAGATGGCCA
AGGTGGACGACAGCTTCTTCCACAGACTGGAAGAGTCCTTCCTGGTGGAAGAGGATAAGAAGCACGAGCG
GCACCCCATCTTCGGCAACATCGTGGACGAGGTGGCCTACCACGAGAAGTACCCCACCATCTACCACCTG
AGAAAGAAACTGGTGGACAGCACCGACAAGGCCGACCTGCGGCTGATCTATCTGGCCCTGGCCCACATGA
TCAAGTTCCGGGGCCACTTCCTGATCGAGGGCGACCTGAACCCCGACAACAGCGACGTGGACAAGCTGTT
CATCCAGCTGGTGCAGACCTACAACCAGCTGTTCGAGGAAAACCCCATCAACGCCAGCGGCGTGGACGCC
AAGGCCATCCTGTCTGCCAGACTGAGCAAGAGCAGACGGCTGGAAAATCTGATCGCCCAGCTGCCCGGCG
AGAAGAAGAATGGCCTGTTCGGAAACCTGATTGCCCTGAGCCTGGGCCTGACCCCCAACTTCAAGAGCAA
CTTCGACCTGGCCGAGGATGCCAAACTGCAGCTGAGCAAGGACACCTACGACGACGACCTGGACAACCTG
CTGGCCCAGATCGGCGACCAGTACGCCGACCTGTTTCTGGCCGCCAAGAACCTGTCCGACGCCATCCTGC
TGAGCGACATCCTGAGAGTGAACACCGAGATCACCAAGGCCCCCCTGAGCGCCTCTATGATCAAGAGATA
CGACGAGCACCACCAGGACCTGACCCTGCTGAAAGCTCTCGTGCGGCAGCAGCTGCCTGAGAAGTACAAA
GAGATTTTCTTCGACCAGAGCAAGAACGGCTACGCCGGCTACATTGACGGCGGAGCCAGCCAGGAAGAGT
TCTACAAGTTCATCAAGCCCATCCTGGAAAAGATGGACGGCACCGAGGAACTGCTCGTGAAGCTGAACAG
AGAGGACCTGCTGCGGAAGCAGCGGACCTTCGACAACGGCAGCATCCCCCACCAGATCCACCTGGGAGAG
CTGCACGCCATTCTGCGGCGGCAGGAAGATTTTTACCCATTCCTGAAGGACAACCGGGAAAAGATCGAGA
AGATCCTGACCTTCCGCATCCCCTACTACGTGGGCCCTCTGGCCAGGGGAAACAGCAGATTCGCCTGGAT
GACCAGAAAGAGCGAGGAAACCATCACCCCCTGGAACTTCGAGGAAGTGGTGGACAAGGGCGCTTCCGCC
CAGAGCTTCATCGAGCGGATGACCAACTTCGATAAGAACCTGCCCAACGAGAAGGTGCTGCCCAAGCACA
GCCTGCTGTACGAGTACTTCACCGTGTATAACGAGCTGACCAAAGTGAAATACGTGACCGAGGGAATGAG
AAAGCCCGCCTTCCTGAGCGGCGAGCAGAAAAAGGCCATCGTGGACCTGCTGTTCAAGACCAACCGGAAA
GTGACCGTGAAGCAGCTGAAAGAGGACTACTTCAAGAAAATCGAGTGCTTCGACTCCGTGGAAATCTCCG
GCGTGGAAGATCGGTTCAACGCCTCCCTGGGCACATACCACGATCTGCTGAAAATTATCAAGGACAAGGA
CTTCCTGGACAATGAGGAAAACGAGGACATTCTGGAAGATATCGTGCTGACCCTGACACTGTTTGAGGAC
AGAGAGATGATCGAGGAACGGCTGAAAACCTATGCCCACCTGTTCGACGACAAAGTGATGAAGCAGCTGA
AGCGGCGGAGATACACCGGCTGGGGCAGGCTGAGCCGGAAGCTGATCAACGGCATCCGGGACAAGCAGTC
CGGCAAGACAATCCTGGATTTCCTGAAGTCCGACGGCTTCGCCAACAGAAACTTCATGCAGCTGATCCAC
GACGACAGCCTGACCTTTAAAGAGGACATCCAGAAAGCCCAGGTGTCCGGCCAGGGCGATAGCCTGCACG
AGCACATTGCCAATCTGGCCGGCAGCCCCGCCATTAAGAAGGGCATCCTGCAGACAGTGAAGGTGGTGGA
CGAGCTCGTGAAAGTGATGGGCCGGCACAAGCCCGAGAACATCGTGATCGAAATGGCCAGAGAGAACCAG
ACCACCCAGAAGGGACAGAAGAACAGCCGCGAGAGAATGAAGCGGATCGAAGAGGGCATCAAAGAGCTGG
GCAGCCAGATCCTGAAAGAACACCCCGTGGAAAACACCCAGCTGCAGAACGAGAAGCTGTACCTGTACTA
CCTGCAGAATGGGCGGGATATGTACGTGGACCAGGAACTGGACATCAACCGGCTGTCCGACTACGATGTG
GACCATATCGTGCCTCAGAGCTTTCTGAAGGACGACTCCATCGACAACAAGGTGCTGACCAGAAGCGACA
AGAACCGGGGCAAGAGCGACAACGTGCCCTCCGAAGAGGTCGTGAAGAAGATGAAGAACTACTGGCGGCA
GCTGCTGAACGCCAAGCTGATTACCCAGAGAAAGTTCGACAATCTGACCAAGGCCGAGAGAGGCGGCCTG
AGCGAACTGGATAAGGCCGGCTTCATCAAGAGACAGCTGGTGGAAACCCGGCAGATCACAAAGCACGTGG
CACAGATCCTGGACTCCCGGATGAACACTAAGTACGACGAGAATGACAAGCTGATCCGGGAAGTGAAAGT
GATCACCCTGAAGTCCAAGCTGGTGTCCGATTTCCGGAAGGATTTCCAGTTTTACAAAGTGCGCGAGATC
AACAACTACCACCACGCCCACGACGCCTACCTGAACGCCGTCGTGGGAACCGCCCTGATCAAAAAGTACC
CTAAGCTGGAAAGCGAGTTCGTGTACGGCGACTACAAGGTGTACGACGTGCGGAAGATGATCGCCAAGAG
CGAGCAGGAAATCGGCAAGGCTACCGCCAAGTACTTCTTCTACAGCAACATCATGAACTTTTTCAAGACC
GAGATTACCCTGGCCAACGGCGAGATCCGGAAGCGGCCTCTGATCGAGACAAACGGCGAAACCGGGGAGA
TCGTGTGGGATAAGGGCCGGGATTTTGCCACCGTGCGGAAAGTGCTGAGCATGCCCCAAGTGAATATCGT
GAAAAAGACCGAGGTGCAGACAGGCGGCTTCAGCAAAGAGTCTATCCTGCCCAAGAGGAACAGCGATAAG
CTGATCGCCAGAAAGAAGGACTGGGACCCTAAGAAGTACGGCGGCTTCGTGAGCCCCACCGTGGCCTATT
CTGTGCTGGTGGTGGCCAAAGTGGAAAAGGGCAAGTCCAAGAAACTGAAGAGTGTGAAAGAGCTGCTGGG
GATCACCATCATGGAAAGAAGCAGCTTCGAGAAGAATCCCATCGACTTTCTGGAAGCCAAGGGCTACAAA
GAAGTGAAAAAGGACCTGATCATCAAGCTGCCTAAGTACTCCCTGTTCGAGCTGGAAAACGGCCGGAAGA
GAATGCTGGCCTCTGCCAGAGAACTGCAGAAGGGAAACGAACTGGCCCTGCCCTCCAAATATGTGAACTT
CCTGTACCTGGCCAGCCACTATGAGAAGCTGAAGGGCTCCCCCGAGGATAATGAGCAGAAACAGCTGTTT
GTGGAACAGCACAAGCACTACCTGGACGAGATCATCGAGCAGATCAGCGAGTTCTCCAAGAGAGTGATCC
TGGCCGACGCTAATCTGGACAAAGTGCTGTCCGCCTACAACAAGCACCGGGATAAGCCCATCAGAGAGCA
GGCCGAGAATATCATCCACCTGTTTACCCTGACCAATCTGGGAGCCCCTGCCGCCTTCAAGTACTTTGAC
ACCACCATCGACCGGAAGCAGTACAGAAGCACCAAAGAGGTGCTGGACGCCACCCTGATCCACCAGAGCA
TCACCGGCCTGTACGAGACACGGATCGACCTGTCTCAGCTGGGAGGTGACTCTGGCGGCTCAAAAAGAAC
CGCCGACGGCAGCGAATTCGAGCCCAAGAAGAAGAGGAAAGTCGGAAGCGGAGCTACTAACTTCAGCCTG
CTGAAGCAGGCTGGAGACGTGGAGGAGAACCCTGGACCTATGGTGAGCAAGGGCGAGGAGCTGTTCACCG
GGGTGGTGCCCATCCTGGTCGAGCTGGACGGCGACGTAAACGGCCACAAGTTCAGCGTGTCCGGCGAGGG
CGAGGGCGATGCCACCTACGGCAAGCTGACCCTGAAGTTCATCTGCACCACCGGCAAGCTGCCCGTGCCC
TGGCCCACCCTCGTGACCACCCTGACCTATGGAGTGCAGTGCTTCAGCCGCTACCCCGACCACATGAAGC
AGCACGACTTCTTCAAGTCCGCCATGCCCGAAGGCTACGTCCAGGAGCGCACCATCTTCTTCAAGGACGA
CGGCAACTACAAGACCCGCGCCGAGGTGAAGTTCGAGGGCGACACCCTGGTGAACCGCATCGAGCTGAAG
GGCATCGACTTCAAGGAGGACGGCAACATCCTGGGGCACAAGCTGGAGTACAACTACAACAGCCACAACG
TCTATATCATGGCCGACAAGCAGAAGAACGGCATCAAGGTGAACTTCAAGATCCGCCACAACATCGAGGA
CGGCAGCGTGCAGCTCGCCGACCACTACCAGCAGAACACCCCCATCGGCGACGGCCCCGTGCTGCTGCCC
GACAACCACTACCTGAGCACCCAGTCCGCCCTGAGCAAAGACCCCAACGAGAAGCGCGATCACATGGTCC
TGCTGGAGTTCGTGACCGCCGCCGGGATCACTCTCGGCATGGACGAGCTGTACAAGTCTGGTGGTTCTCC
CAAGAAGAAGAGGAAAGTCTAACCGGTCATCATCACCATCACCATTGAGTTTAAACCCGCTGATCAGCCT
CGACTGTGCCTTCTAGTTGCCAGCCATCTGTTGTTTGCCCCTCCCCCGTGCCTTCCTTGACCCTGGAAGG
TGCCACTCCCACTGTCCTTTCCTAATAAAATGAGGAAATTGCATCGCATTGTCTGAGTAGGTGTCATTCT
ATTCTGGGGGGTGGGGTGGGGCAGGACAGCAAGGGGGAGGATTGGGAAGACAATAGCAGGCATGCTGGGG
ATGCGGTGGGCTCTATGGCTTCTGAGGCGGAAAGAACCAGCTGGGGCTCGATACCGTCGACCTCTAGCTA
GAGCTTGGCGTAATCATGGTCATAGCTGTTTCCTGTGTGAAATTGTTATCCGCTCACAATTCCACACAAC
ATACGAGCCGGAAGCATAAAGTGTAAAGCCTAGGGTGCCTAATGAGTGAGCTAACTCACATTAATTGCGT
TGCGCTCACTGCCCGCTTTCCAGTCGGGAAACCTGTCGTGCCAGCTGCATTAATGAATCGGCCAACGCGC
GGGGAGAGGCGGTTTGCGTATTGGGCGCTCTTCCGCTTCCTCGCTCACTGACTCGCTGCGCTCGGTCGTT
CGGCTGCGGCGAGCGGTATCAGCTCACTCAAAGGCGGTAATACGGTTATCCACAGAATCAGGGGATAACG
CAGGAAAGAACATGTGAGCAAAAGGCCAGCAAAAGGCCAGGAACCGTAAAAAGGCCGCGTTGCTGGCGTT
TTTCCATAGGCTCCGCCCCCCTGACGAGCATCACAAAAATCGACGCTCAAGTCAGAGGTGGCGAAACCCG
ACAGGACTATAAAGATACCAGGCGTTTCCCCCTGGAAGCTCCCTCGTGCGCTCTCCTGTTCCGACCCTGC
CGCTTACCGGATACCTGTCCGCCTTTCTCCCTTCGGGAAGCGTGGCGCTTTCTCATAGCTCACGCTGTAG
GTATCTCAGTTCGGTGTAGGTCGTTCGCTCCAAGCTGGGCTGTGTGCACGAACCCCCCGTTCAGCCCGAC
CGCTGCGCCTTATCCGGTAACTATCGTCTTGAGTCCAACCCGGTAAGACACGACTTATCGCCACTGGCAG
CAGCCACTGGTAACAGGATTAGCAGAGCGAGGTATGTAGGCGGTGCTACAGAGTTCTTGAAGTGGTGGCC
TAACTACGGCTACACTAGAAGAACAGTATTTGGTATCTGCGCTCTGCTGAAGCCAGTTACCTTCGGAAAA
AGAGTTGGTAGCTCTTGATCCGGCAAACAAACCACCGCTGGTAGCGGTGGTTTTTTTGTTTGCAAGCAGC
AGATTACGCGCAGAAAAAAAGGATCTCAAGAAGATCCTTTGATCTTTTCTACGGGGTCTGACACTCAGTG
GAACGAAAACTCACGTTAAGGGATTTTGGTCATGAGATTATCAAAAAGGATCTTCACCTAGATCCTTTTA
AATTAAAAATGAAGTTTTAAATCAATCTAAAGTATATATGAGTAAACTTGGTCTGACAGTTACCAATGCT
TAATCAGTGAGGCACCTATCTCAGCGATCTGTCTATTTCGTTCATCCATAGTTGCCTGACTCCCCGTCGT
GTAGATAACTACGATACGGGAGGGCTTACCATCTGGCCCCAGTGCTGCAATGATACCGCGAGACCCACGC
TCACCGGCTCCAGATTTATCAGCAATAAACCAGCCAGCCGGAAGGGCCGAGCGCAGAAGTGGTCCTGCAA
CTTTATCCGCCTCCATCCAGTCTATTAATTGTTGCCGGGAAGCTAGAGTAAGTAGTTCGCCAGTTAATAG
TTTGCGCAACGTTGTTGCCATTGCTACAGGCATCGTGGTGTCACGCTCGTCGTTTGGTATGGCTTCATTC
AGCTCCGGTTCCCAACGATCAAGGCGAGTTACATGATCCCCCATGTTGTGCAAAAAAGCGGTTAGCTCCT
TCGGTCCTCCGATCGTTGTCAGAAGTAAGTTGGCCGCAGTGTTATCACTCATGGTTATGGCAGCACTGCA
TAATTCTCTTACTGTCATGCCATCCGTAAGATGCTTTTCTGTGACTGGTGAGTACTCAACCAAGTCATTC
TGAGAATAGTGTATGCGGCGACCGAGTTGCTCTTGCCCGGCGTCAATACGGGATAATACCGCGCCACATA
GCAGAACTTTAAAAGTGCTCATCATTGGAAAACGTTCTTCGGGGCGAAAACTCTCAAGGATCTTACCGCT
GTTGAGATCCAGTTCGATGTAACCCACTCGTGCACCCAACTGATCTTCAGCATCTTTTACTTTCACCAGC
GTTTCTGGGTGAGCAAAAACAGGAAGGCAAAATGCCGCAAAAAAGGGAATAAGGGCGACACGGAAATGTT
GAATACTCATACTCTTCCTTTTTCAATATTATTGAAGCATTTATCAGGGTTATTGTCTCATGAGCGGATA
CATATTTGAATGTATTTAGAAAAATAAACAAATAGGGGTTCCGCGCACATTTCCCCGAAAAGTGCCACCT
GACGTCGACGGATCGGGAGATCGATCTCCCGATCCCCTAGGGTCGACTCTCAGTACAATCTGCTCTGATG
CCGCATAGTTAAGCCAGTATCTGCTCCCTGCTTGTGTGTTGGAGGTCGCTGAGTAGTGCGCGAGCAAAAT
TTAAGCTACAACAAGGCAAGGCTTGACCGACAATTGCATGAAGAATCTGCTTAGGGTTAGGCGTTTTGCG
CTGCTTCGCGATGTACGGGCCAGATATACGCGTTGACATTGATTATTGACTAGTTATTAATAGTAATCAA
TTACGGGGTCATTAGTTCATAGCCCATATATGGAGTTCCGCGTTACATAACTTACGGTAAATGGCCCGCC
TGGCTGACCGCCCAACGACCCCCGCCCATTGACGTCAATAATGACGTATGTTCCCATAGTAACGCCAATA
GGGACTTTCCATTGACGTCAATGGGTGGAGTATTTACGGTAAACTGCCCACTTGGCAGTACATCAAGTGT
ATC
Features (pLannotate 1.2.2; 18 found; start..end, strand, type, name):
    132..335     +  promoter       CMV promoter: human cytomegalovirus (CMV) immediate early promoter
    377..395     +  promoter       T7 promoter: promoter for bacteriophage T7 RNA polymerase
    466..957     +  CDS            tadA: TADA_ECOLI - Also known as yfhC. Experimental evidence at protein level: Swiss-Prot protein existence level 1. Catalyzes the deamination of adenosine to inosine at the wobble position 34 of tRNA(Arg2). Essential for cell viability. From Escherichia coli (strain K12).
   1060..2661    +  CDS            dCas9(N): N-terminal portion of catalytically inactive Streptococcus pyogenes dCas9 carrying the D10A mutation (Zetsche et al., 2015)
   2662..5156    +  CDS            Cas9(C) (fragment): C-terminal portion of Streptococcus pyogenes Cas9 (Zetsche et al., 2015)
   5290..6006    +  CDS            EGFP: EGFP is a basic (constitutively fluorescent) green fluorescent protein published in 1996, derived from Aequorea victoria. It is reported to be a rapidly-maturing weak dimer with moderate acid sensitivity.
   6094..6318    +  polyA_signal   bGH poly(A) signal: bovine growth hormone polyadenylation signal
   6322..6343    +  promoter       SV40 promoter (fragment): SV40 enhancer and early promoter
   6348..6364    +  misc_feature   MCS (fragment): pBluescript multiple cloning site
   6413..6429    -  protein_bind   lac operator: The lac repressor binds to the lac operator to inhibit transcription in E. coli. This inhibition can be relieved by adding lactose or isopropyl-β-D-thiogalactopyranoside (IPTG). lac repressor encoded by lacI
   6437..6467    -  promoter       lac promoter: promoter for the E. coli lac operon
   6482..6503    -  protein_bind   CAP binding site: CAP binding activates transcription in the presence of cAMP. E. coli catabolite activator protein
   6516..6608    -  CDS            lacI (fragment): lac repressor; lacI; The lac repressor binds to the lac operator to inhibit transcription in E. coli. This inhibition can be relieved by adding lactose or isopropyl-β-D-thiogalactopyranoside (IPTG).
   6791..7379    -  rep_origin     ori: high-copy-number ColE1/pMB1/pBR322/pUC origin of replication
   7550..8410    -  CDS            AmpR: β-lactamase; bla; confers resistance to ampicillin, carbenicillin, and related antibiotics
   8411..8515    -  promoter       AmpR promoter: bla
   8586..8630    -  misc_feature   bom (fragment): basis of mobility region from pBR322
   8785..131     +  enhancer       CMV enhancer (across the origin): human cytomegalovirus immediate early enhancer
