[The description below was written by a language model from this plasmid's Addgene catalogue record and pLannotate feature annotations shown in this document.]
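Description:
pCMV-T7-ABE8e-nSpCas9-VRQR-P2A-EGFP (KAC1309) is a 9,033 nt mammalian expression and in vitro transcription plasmid built on the pCMV_ABEmax_P2A_GFP backbone. It is propagated in E. coli as a high-copy plasmid through a ColE1/pUC-type origin and selected with ampicillin via the β-lactamase gene and its native promoter. Short remnants of lac regulatory elements, a pBluescript-type cloning site, an SV40 promoter fragment and a bom fragment are also annotated in the backbone; they appear to be vector leftovers rather than working parts of the design.

The payload is a single, human codon-optimized synthetic open reading frame encoding the ABE8e adenine (A-to-G) base editor. The CMV enhancer and immediate early promoter drive expression in mammalian cells. A T7 promoter placed just downstream allows the same coding sequence to be transcribed into mRNA in vitro. The fusion begins with an N-terminal bipartite nuclear localization signal (BPNLS), followed by a deaminase domain derived from E. coli TadA. This is joined to a nickase SpCas9 carrying D10A together with the VRQR substitutions D1135V, G1218R, R1335Q and T1337R, a variant set generally known to shift PAM recognition away from the canonical NGG toward NGA sites. The annotation tool splits Cas9 into N- and C-terminal segments, but these are contiguous and form one protein. At the C terminus come a second BPNLS, a 3xFLAG epitope for detection, and a P2A self-cleaving peptide linked to EGFP, so that transfected, editor-expressing cells can be identified or sorted by green fluorescence. A bovine growth hormone polyadenylation signal terminates the transcript.

No guide RNA cassette is annotated, so the targeting guide would have to be supplied separately. The construct is suited to adenine base editing in mammalian cells at sites accessible to the VRQR variant.
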