Addgene plasmid #185913: pCMV-T7-ABE8e-nSpCas9-VRQR-P2A-EGFP (KAC1309)
Purpose: pCMV and pT7 plasmid encoding human codon optimized ABE8e A-to-G base editor with nickase SpCas9-VRQR(D10A/D1135V/G1218R/R1335Q/T1337R) and P2A-EGFP
Depositing lab: Benjamin Kleinstiver. Depositing organization: Massachusetts General Hospital.
Backbone
  Vector backbone: pCMV_ABEmax_P2A_GFP
  Backbone manufacturer: Addgene Plasmid #112101
  Vector type: Mammalian Expression ; in vitro transcription; T7 promoter
Growth in bacteria
  Bacterial resistance: Ampicillin, 100 μg/mL
  Growth temperature: 37°C
  Growth strain: DH5alpha
  Copy number: High Copy
Gene/Insert
  Gene/Insert name: human codon optimized ABE8e-nSpCas9-VRQR-P2A-EGFP (alt name: KAC1309)
  Species: Synthetic
  Mutation: nSpCas9-VRQR=D10A/D1135V/G1218R/R1335Q/T1337R
  Promoter: CMV and T7
  Tag / fusion protein: BPNLS (N terminal on insert); BPNLS-3xFLAG-P2A-EGFP (C terminal on insert)
  Cloning method: Gibson Cloning
  Sequencing primers: 5′ oBK6928-CCAAGTCTCCACCCCATTGACG; 3′ oBK219-GGGAGTGGCACCTTCCAGGGTC
Terms and licenses: Academic/Nonprofit Terms; Industry Terms: Not Available to Industry
How to cite: pCMV-T7-ABE8e-nSpCas9-VRQR-P2A-EGFP (KAC1309) was a gift from Benjamin Kleinstiver (Addgene plasmid # 185913 ; http://n2t.net/addgene:185913 ; RRID:Addgene_185913)
